Addgene plasmid #244672: CL20_mEGFP_FOidr_120
Purpose: Express mEGFP-tagged intrinsically disordered protein (IDR), FOidr_120, derived from human fusion protein NUP98_HOXD13; NUP98_KDM5A; NUP98_NSD1
Depositing lab: Richard Kriwacki. Depositing organization: St. Jude Children's Research Hospital. Publication: Proteome-wide computational analyses reveal links between protein condensate formation and RNA biology. Maiti S, Tripathi S, Baggett DW, Phillips AH, Park CG, Wang J, Wahiduzzaman, Freyaldenhoven WT, Kinger S, Pioso BJ, Bollinger JC, Somjee R, Lang B, Babu MM, Kriwacki RW. Sci Adv. 2025 Dec 5;11(49):eady1420. doi: 10.1126/sciadv.ady1420. Epub 2025 Dec 3. PubMed 41337585.
Backbone
  Vector backbone: CL20
  Vector type: Mammalian Expression
Growth in bacteria
  Bacterial resistance: Ampicillin, 100 μg/mL
  Growth temperature: 37°C
  Growth strain: NEB Stable
  Copy number: High Copy
Gene/Insert
  Gene/Insert name: FOidr_120
  Species: H. sapiens (human)
  Mutation: Unmutated
  Tag / fusion protein: monomeric EGFP (N terminal on insert)
  Cloning method: Restriction Enzyme; 5′ cloning site Unknown (unknown if destroyed)
Terms and licenses: Academic/Nonprofit Terms; Industry Terms: Not Available to Industry
Depositor comments: NUP98_HOXD13_256_348; NUP98_KDM5A_256_348; NUP98_NSD1_256_348
How to cite: CL20_mEGFP_FOidr_120 was a gift from Richard Kriwacki (Addgene plasmid # 244672 ; http://n2t.net/addgene:244672 ; RRID:Addgene_244672)
