[The description below was written by a language model from this plasmid's Addgene catalogue record and pLannotate feature annotations shown in this document.]
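Description:
CL20_mEGFP_FOidr_120 is a mammalian expression plasmid built on the CL20 backbone, which the feature table shows to be an HIV-1-derived, self-inactivating lentiviral transfer vector, although the catalogue lists it only as "Mammalian Expression". It is maintained in E. coli through a high-copy ColE1/pUC-type origin and an ampicillin resistance gene (β-lactamase), and a recombination-reducing strain is recorded for propagation, as is common for LTR-containing plasmids. The viral framework comprises a CMV enhancer fused to a truncated 5' LTR, which drives genomic RNA production in packaging cells. It is followed by the Ψ packaging signal with a partial gag sequence, the cPPT/CTS, the Rev response element and a ΔU3 3' LTR, with a rabbit β-globin polyadenylation signal downstream. Small fragments annotated as vif, Rev and nef are residual HIV-1 sequence, not intact genes. An SV40 origin and poly(A) signal and lac-derived remnants lie in the plasmid backbone. No mammalian selection marker is annotated.

The payload is an internal CMV enhancer/promoter cassette driving monomeric EGFP fused to the N terminus of FOidr_120, an unmutated human intrinsically disordered region. According to the depositor's notes, this segment corresponds to residues 256–348, shared by the oncogenic fusion proteins NUP98-HOXD13, NUP98-KDM5A and NUP98-NSD1. Consistent with this, the annotation software detects a Nup98-like coding fragment immediately downstream of mEGFP; its match to the mouse ortholog reflects the reference database, as the recorded species is human. The construct is intended for expressing the fluorescently tagged IDR in mammalian cells. The associated study concerns protein condensate formation, so imaging of the IDR's localisation and condensate behaviour is the likely application.
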