Features (pLannotate 1.2.2; 29 found; start..end, strand, type, name):
    199..254     -  polyA_signal   β-globin poly(A) signal: rabbit β-globin polyadenylation signal (Gil and Proudfoot, 1987)
    340..475     -  LTR            3' LTR (ΔU3) (fragment): self-inactivating 3' long terminal repeat (LTR) from HIV-1
    477..581     -  CDS            nef (fragment): NEF_HV1Z2 - Experimental evidence at protein level: Swiss-Prot protein existence level 1. Extracellular Nef protein targets CD4(+) T-lymphocytes for apoptosis by interacting with CXCR4 surface receptors. From Human immunodeficiency virus type 1 group M subtype D (isolate Z2/CDC-Z34) (HIV-1).
    613..849     -  CDS            Nup98 (fragment): NUP98_MOUSE - Experimental evidence at protein level: Swiss-Prot protein existence level 1. Plays a role in the nuclear pore complex (NPC) assembly and/or maintenance. NUP98 and NUP96 are involved in the bidirectional transport across the NPC. May anchor NUP153 and TPR to the NPC. In cooperation with DHX9, plays a role in transcription and alternative splicing activation of a subset of genes. Involved in the localization of DHX9 in discrete intranuclear foci (GLFG-body). From Mus musculus (Mouse).
    892..1608    -  CDS            mEGFP: mEGFP is a basic (constitutively fluorescent) green fluorescent protein published in 2002, derived from Aequorea victoria. It has moderate acid sensitivity.
   1622..1659    -  misc_feature   MCS (fragment): multiple cloning site
   1658..1674    -  promoter       tight TRE promoter (fragment): Tet-responsive promoter PTight, consisting of seven tet operator sequences followed by the minimal CMV promoter
   1690..1893    -  promoter       CMV promoter: human cytomegalovirus (CMV) immediate early promoter
   1894..2197    -  enhancer       CMV enhancer: human cytomegalovirus immediate early enhancer
   2265..2281    -  misc_feature   MCS (fragment): multiple cloning site
   2281..2306    -  CDS            Rev (fragment): human immunodeficiency virus 1 (HIV-1) Rev protein; rev; enhances nuclear export of unspliced and incompletely spliced viral mRNAs
   2683..2916    -  misc_feature   RRE: The Rev response element (RRE) of HIV-1 allows for Rev-dependent mRNA export from the nucleus to the cytoplasm.
   3050..3133    -  CDS            vif (fragment): VIF_HV1BR - Experimental evidence at protein level: Swiss-Prot protein existence level 1. Counteracts the innate antiviral activity of host APOBEC3F and APOBEC3G. Forms a complex with host APOBEC3F and APOBEC3G thus preventing the entry of these lethally hypermutating enzymes into progeny virions. Recruits an active E3 ubiquitin ligase complex composed of elongin BC, CUL5, and RBX2 to induce polyubiquitination of APOBEC3G and APOBEC3F. In turn, they are directed to the 26S proteasome for degradation. Vif interaction with APOBEC3G also blocks its cytidine deaminase activity in a proteasome-inde
   3276..3393    -  misc_feature   cPPT/CTS: central polypurine tract and central termination sequence of HIV-1
   3542..3901    -  CDS            HIV-1 gag (fragment): gag protein from human immunodeficiency virus 1; gag
   3885..4010    -  misc_feature   HIV-1 Ψ: packaging signal of human immunodeficiency virus type 1
   4057..4314    -  LTR            5' LTR (truncated): truncated 5' long terminal repeat (LTR) from HIV-1
   4316..4695    -  enhancer       CMV enhancer: human cytomegalovirus immediate early enhancer
   4726..4830    +  promoter       AmpR promoter: bla
   4831..5691    +  CDS            AmpR: β-lactamase; bla; confers resistance to ampicillin, carbenicillin, and related antibiotics
   5862..6450    +  rep_origin     ori: high-copy-number ColE1/pMB1/pBR322/pUC origin of replication
   6633..6687    +  CDS            lacI (fragment): lac repressor; lacI; The lac repressor binds to the lac operator to inhibit transcription in E. coli. This inhibition can be relieved by adding lactose or isopropyl-β-D-thiogalactopyranoside (IPTG).
   6689..6823    -  polyA_signal   SV40 poly(A) signal: SV40 polyadenylation signal
   6843..6978    -  rep_origin     SV40 ori: SV40 origin of replication
   7002..7024    -  promoter       SV40 promoter (fragment): SV40 enhancer and early promoter
   7031..7070    +  CDS            lacI (fragment): lac repressor; lacI; The lac repressor binds to the lac operator to inhibit transcription in E. coli. This inhibition can be relieved by adding lactose or isopropyl-β-D-thiogalactopyranoside (IPTG).
   7083..7104    +  protein_bind   CAP binding site: CAP binding activates transcription in the presence of cAMP. E. coli catabolite activator protein
   7119..7149    +  promoter       lac promoter: promoter for the E. coli lac operon
   7157..7173    +  protein_bind   lac operator: The lac repressor binds to the lac operator to inhibit transcription in E. coli. This inhibition can be relieved by adding lactose or isopropyl-β-D-thiogalactopyranoside (IPTG). lac repressor encoded by lacI
>Addgene plasmid #244672 | CL20_mEGFP_FOidr_120 | addgene full sequence | sequence record 488143 | Addgene NGS Result
AAAAAAAATCTAACCTCAAGTCAAGGCTTTTCTATGGAATAAGGAATGGACAGCAGGGGGCTGTTTCATA
TACTGATGACCTCTTTATAGCCAACCTTTGTTCATGGCAGCCAGCATATGGGCATATGTTGCCAAACTCT
AAACCAAATACTCATTCTGATGTTTTAAATGATTTGCCCTCCCATATGTCCTTCCGAGTGAGAGACACAA
AAAATTCCAACACACTATTGCAATGAAAATAAATTTCCTTTATTAGCCAGAAGTCAGATGCTCAAGGGGC
TTCATGATGTCCCCATAATTTTTGGCAGAGGGAAAAAGATCTGCTAGCTCGAGCAGCTGAAGCTTTATTG
AGGCTTAAGCAGTGGGTTCCCTAGTTAGCCAGAGAGCTCCCAGGCTCAGATCTGGTCTAACCAGAGAGAC
CCAGTACAGGCAAAAAGCAGATCTTGTCTTCTTTGGGAGTGAATTAGCCCTTCCAGTCCCCCCTTTTCTT
TTAAAAAGTGGCTAAGATCTACAGCTGCCTTGTAAGTCATTGGTCTTAAAGGTACCGTAATCTTATCTAG
AACCGGTTCAACCTGTTCCTGTTCCAAATGCTGTCCCAGTGCTGGTGTTTGTAGCTGTCCCAAAAAGACC
TCCAGGCTGTGAGGCTTGGGTTACTCCAAATAATCCCATGGTGTTGGTGCTTGGCTGTCCTATGGTGCTG
GTATTACCAAAGGAAAAGCCAGTGTTCTGGGTGGTTGTAGCCTGGCCAAATGGTTTGCTGAAGAGGCTGG
TAGTCTGCTGATTCTGTTGGCCAAAGAGACCACCTGGATTTGTTCCAAATCCAGTTGTACTAGTTCCAAA
GGCAGTTTTCCGGGAAGCGGCCGCACTTCCCCCGGAGCCTCCGCTTCCGCCCTTGTACAGCTCGTCCATG
CCGAGAGTGATCCCGGCGGCGGTCACGAACTCCAGCAGGACCATGTGATCGCGCTTCTCGTTGGGGTCTT
TGCTCAGCTTGGACTGGGTGCTCAGGTAGTGGTTGTCGGGCAGCAGCACGGGGCCGTCGCCGATGGGGGT
GTTCTGCTGGTAGTGGTCGGCGAGCTGCACGCTGCCGTCCTCGATGTTGTGGCGGATCTTGAAGTTCACC
TTGATGCCGTTCTTCTGCTTGTCGGCCATGATATAGACGTTGTGGCTGTTGTAGTTGTACTCCAGCTTGT
GCCCCAGGATGTTGCCGTCCTCCTTGAAGTCGATGCCCTTCAGCTCGATGCGGTTCACCAGGGTGTCGCC
CTCGAACTTCACCTCGGCGCGGGTCTTGTAGTTGCCGTCGTCCTTGAAGAAGATGGTGCGCTCCTGGACG
TAGCCTTCGGGCATGGCGGACTTGAAGAAGTCGTGCTGCTTCATGTGGTCGGGGTAGCGGCTGAAGCACT
GCACGCCGTAGGTCAGGGTGGTCACGAGGGTGGGCCAGGGCACGGGCAGCTTGCCGGTGGTGCAGATGAA
CTTCAGGGTCAGCTTGCCGTAGGTGGCATCGCCCTCGCCCTCGCCGGACACGCTGAACTTGTGGCCGTTT
ACGTCGCCGTCCAGCTCGACCAGGATGGGCACCACCCCGGTGAACAGCTCCTCGCCCTTGCTCACCATGG
TGGCGACCGGTGGATCCCGGGCCCGCGGTACCGTCGACTGCAGAATTCGGTTCACTAAACGAGCCCGGTT
CACTAAACGAGCTCTGCTTATATAGACCTCCCACCGTACACGCCTACCGCCCATTTGCGTCAATGGGGCG
GAGTTGTTACGACATTTTGGAAAGTCCCGTTGATTTTGGTGCCAAAACAAACTCCCATTGACGTCAATGG
GGTGGAGACTTGGAAATCCCCGTGAGTCAAACCGCTATCCACGCCCATTGATGTACTGCCAAAACCGCAT
CACCATGGTAATAGCGATGACTAATACGTAGATGTACTGCCAAGTAGGAAAGTCCCATAAGGTCATGTAC
TGGGCATAATGCCAGGCGGGCCATTTACCGTCATTGACGTCAATAGGGGGCGTACTTGGCATATGATACA
CTTGATGTACTGCCAAGTGGGCAGTTTACCGTAAATACTCCACCCATTGACGTCAATGGAAAGTCCCTAT
TGGCGTTACTATGGGAACATACGTCATTATTGACGTCAATGGGCGGGGGTCGTTGGGCGGTCAGCCAGGC
GGGCCATTTACCGTAAGTTATGTAACGCGGAACTCCATATATGGGCTATGAACTAATGACCCCGTAATTG
ATTACTATTAATAACTAGCACGCGTTCGAAGCTTGAGCTCGGTCCCCTCGGGGTTGGGAGGTGGGTCTGA
AACGATAATGGTGAATATCCCTGCCTAACTCTATTCACTATAGAAAGTACAGCAAAAACTATTCTTAAAC
CTACCAAGCCTCCTACTATCATTATGAATAATTTTATATACCACAGCCAATTTGTTATGTTAAACCAATT
CCACAAACTTGCCCATTTATCTAATTCCAATAATTCTTGTTCATTCTTTTCTTGCTGGTTTTGCGATTCT
TCAATTAAGGAGTGTATTAAGCTTGTGTAATTGTTAATTTCTCTGTCCCACTCCATCCAGGTCGTGTGAT
TCCAAATCTGTTCCAGAGATTTATTACTCCAACTAGCATTCCAAGGCACAGCAGTGGTGCAAATGAGTTT
TCCAGAGCAACCCCAAATCCCCAGGAGCTGTTGATCCTTTAGGTATCTTTCCACAGCCAGGATTCTTGCC
TGGAGCTGCTTGATGCCCCAGACTGTGAGTTGCAACAGATGCTGTTGCGCCTCAATAGCCCTCAGCAAAT
TGTTCTGCTGCTGCACTATACCAGACAATAATTGTCTGGCCTGTACCGTCAGCGTCATTGACGCTGCGCC
CATAGTGCTTCCTGCTGCTCCCAAGAACCCAAGGAACAAAGCTCCTATTCCCACTGCTCTTTTTTCTCTC
TGCACCACTCTTCTCTTTGCCTTGGTGGGTGCTACTCCTAATGGTTCAATTTTTACTACTTTATATTTAT
ATAATTCACTTCTCCAATTGTCCCTCATATCTCCTCCTTATGGTGTTTTACTAAACTTTTCCATGTTCTA
ATCCTCATCCTGTCTACTTGCCACACAATCATCACCTGCCATCTGTTTTCCATAATCCCTAATGATCTTT
GCTTTTCTTCTTGGCACTACTTTTATGTCACTATTATCTTGTATTACTACTGCCCCTTCACCTTTCCAGA
GGAGCTTTGCTGGTCCTTTCCAAAGTGGATTTCTGCTGTCCCTGTAATAAACCCGAAAATTTTGAATTTT
TGTAATTTGTTTTTGTAATTCTTTAGTTTGTATGTCTGTTGCTATTATGTCTACTATTCTTTCCCCTGCA
CTGTACCCCCCAATCCCCCCTTTTCTTTTAAAATTGTGGATGAATACTGCCATTTGTACTGCTGTCTTAA
GATGTTCAGCCTGATCTCTTACCTGTCCTATAATTTTCTTTAATTCTTTATTCATAGATTCTACTACTCC
TTGACTTTGGGGATTGTAGGGAATTTCCAGGTCTGAAGATCCTGCTGCTTGCTGTGCTTTTTTCTTACTT
TTGTTTTGCTCTTCCTCTATCTTGTCTAAAGCTTCCTTGGTGTCTTTTATCTCTATCCTTTGATGCACAC
AATAGAGGGTTGCTACTGTATTATATAATGATCTAAGTTCTTCTGATCCTGTCTGAAGGGATGGTTGTAG
CTGTCCCAGTATTTGTCTACAGCCTTCTGATGTTTCTAACAGGCCAGTATTAACTGCGAATCGTTCTAGC
TCCCTGCTTGCCCATACTATATGTTTTAATTTATATTTTTTCTTTCCCCCTGGCCTTAACCGAATTTTTT
CCCATCGCGATCTAATTCTCCCCCGCTTAATACTGACGCTCTCGCACCCATCTCTCTCCTTCTAGCCTCC
GCTAGTCAAAATTTTTGGCGTACTCACCAGTCGCCGCCCCTCGCCTCTTGCCGTGCGCGCTTCAGCAAGC
CGAGTCCTGCGTCGAGAGAGCTCCTCTGGTTTCCCTTTCGCTTTCAAGTCCCTGTTCGGGCGCCACTGCT
AGAGATTTTCCACACTGACTAAAAGGGTCTGAGGGATCTCTAGTTACCAGAGTCACACAACAGACGGGCA
CACACTACTTGAAGCACTCAAGGCAAGCTTTATTGAGGCTTAAGCAGTGGGTTCCCTAGTTAGCCAGAGA
GCTCCCAGGCTCAGATCTGGTCTAACCAGAGAGACCCAGTACAGGCAAAAAGCAGCTGCTTATATGCAGG
ATCTGAGGGCTCGCCACTCCCCAGTCCCGCCCAGGCCACGCCTCCCATGGTAATAGCGATGACTAATACG
TAGATGTACTGCCAAGTAGGAAAGTCCCATAAGGTCATGTACTGGGCATAATGCCAGGCGGGCCATTTAC
CGTCATTGACGTCAATAGGGGGCGTACTTGGCATATGATACACTTGATGTACTGCCAAGTGGGCAGTTTA
CCGTAAATACTCCACCCATTGACGTCAATGGAAAGTCCCTATTGGCGTTACTATGGGAACATACGTCATT
ATTGACGTCAATGGGCGGGGGTCGTTGGGCGGTCAGCCAGGCGGGCCATTTACCGTAAGTTATGTAACGC
GGAACTCCATATATGGGCTATGAACTAATGACCCCGTAATTGATTACTATTAATAACTAGTCAATAATCA
ATGTCGACCCAGGTGGCACTTTTCGGGGAAATGTGCGCGGAACCCCTATTTGTTTATTTTTCTAAATACA
TTCAAATATGTATCCGCTCATGAGACAATAACCCTGATAAATGCTTCAATAATATTGAAAAAGGAAGAGT
ATGAGTATTCAACATTTCCGTGTCGCCCTTATTCCCTTTTTTGCGGCATTTTGCCTTCCTGTTTTTGCTC
ACCCAGAAACGCTGGTGAAAGTAAAAGATGCTGAAGATCAGTTGGGTGCACGAGTGGGTTACATCGAACT
GGATCTCAACAGCGGTAAGATCCTTGAGAGTTTTCGCCCCGAAGAACGTTTTCCAATGATGAGCACTTTT
AAAGTTCTGCTATGTGGCGCGGTATTATCCCGTATTGACGCCGGGCAAGAGCAACTCGGTCGCCGCATAC
ACTATTCTCAGAATGACTTGGTTGAGTACTCACCAGTCACAGAAAAGCATCTTACGGATGGCATGACAGT
AAGAGAATTATGCAGTGCTGCCATAACCATGAGTGATAACACTGCGGCCAACTTACTTCTGACAACGATC
GGAGGACCGAAGGAGCTAACCGCTTTTTTGCACAACATGGGGGATCATGTAACTCGCCTTGATCGTTGGG
AACCGGAGCTGAATGAAGCCATACCAAACGACGAGCGTGACACCACGATGCCTGTAGCAATGGCAACAAC
GTTGCGCAAACTATTAACTGGCGAACTACTTACTCTAGCTTCCCGGCAACAATTAATAGACTGGATGGAG
GCGGATAAAGTTGCAGGACCACTTCTGCGCTCGGCCCTTCCGGCTGGCTGGTTTATTGCTGATAAATCTG
GAGCCGGTGAGCGTGGGTCTCGCGGTATCATTGCAGCACTGGGGCCAGATGGTAAGCCCTCCCGTATCGT
AGTTATCTACACGACGGGGAGTCAGGCAACTATGGATGAACGAAATAGACAGATCGCTGAGATAGGTGCC
TCACTGATTAAGCATTGGTAACTGTCAGACCAAGTTTACTCATATATACTTTAGATTGATTTAAAACTTC
ATTTTTAATTTAAAAGGATCTAGGTGAAGATCCTTTTTGATAATCTCATGACCAAAATCCCTTAACGTGA
GTTTTCGTTCCACTGAGCGTCAGACCCCGTAGAAAAGATCAAAGGATCTTCTTGAGATCCTTTTTTTCTG
CGCGTAATCTGCTGCTTGCAAACAAAAAAACCACCGCTACCAGCGGTGGTTTGTTTGCCGGATCAAGAGC
TACCAACTCTTTTTCCGAAGGTAACTGGCTTCAGCAGAGCGCAGATACCAAATACTGTTCTTCTAGTGTA
GCCGTAGTTAGGCCACCACTTCAAGAACTCTGTAGCACCGCCTACATACCTCGCTCTGCTAATCCTGTTA
CCAGTGGCTGCTGCCAGTGGCGATAAGTCGTGTCTTACCGGGTTGGACTCAAGACGATAGTTACCGGATA
AGGCGCAGCGGTCGGGCTGAACGGGGGGTTCGTGCACACAGCCCAGCTTGGAGCGAACGACCTACACCGA
ACTGAGATACCTACAGCGTGAGCTATGAGAAAGCGCCACGCTTCCCGAAGGGAGAAAGGCGGACAGGTAT
CCGGTAAGCGGCAGGGTCGGAACAGGAGAGCGCACGAGGGAGCTTCCAGGGGGAAACGCCTGGTATCTTT
ATAGTCCTGTCGGGTTTCGCCACCTCTGACTTGAGCGTCGATTTTTGTGATGCTCGTCAGGGGGGCGGAG
CCTATGGAAAAACGCCAGCAACGCGGCCTTTTTACGGTTCCTGGCCTTTTGCTGGCCTTTTGCTCACATG
TTCTTTCCTGCGTTATCCCCTGCTTCTGTGGATAACCGTATTACCGCCTTTGAGTGAGCTGATACCGCTC
GCCGCAGCCGAACGACCGAGCGCAGCGAGTCAGTGAGCGAGGAAGCGGAAGAGCGCCCAATACGCAAACC
GCCTCTCCCCGCGCGTTGGCCGATTCATTAATGCAGCGGATCCAGACATGATAAGATACATTGATGAGTT
TGGACAAACCACAACTAGAATGCAGTGAAAAAAATGCTTTATTTGTGAAATTTGTGATGCTATTGCTTTA
TTTGTAACCATTATAAGCTGCAATAAACAAGTTAGCTTTTTGCAAAAGCCTAGGCCTCCAAAAAAGCCTC
CTCACTACTTCTGGAATAGCTCAGAGGCCGAGGCGGCCTCGGCCTCTGCATAAATAAAAAAAATTAGTCA
GCCATGGGGCGGAGAATGGGCGGAACTGGGCGGAGTTAGGGGCGGGATGGGCGGAGTTAGGGGCGGGACT
ATGGTTGCTGACTAATTGAGATGCGGATCCGCTGGCACGACAGGTTTCCCGACTGGAAAGCGGGCAGTGA
GCGCAACGCAATTAATGTGAGTTAGCTCACTCATTAGGCACCCCAGGCTTTACACTTTATGCTTCCGGCT
CGTATGTTGTGTGGAATTGTGAGCGGATAACAATTTCACACAGGAAACAGCTATGACCATGATTACGCCA
AGCTTGGGCTGCAGGTCGAGGGATCTCCATAAGAGAAGAGGGACAGCTATGACTGGGAGTAGTCAGGAGA
GGAGGAAAAATCTGGCTAGTAAAACATGTAAGGAAAATTTTAGGGATGTTAAAGAAAAAAATAACACAAA
ACAAAATAT
